>Addgene plasmid #11648 | pLVPRT-tTR-KRAB | depositor full sequence | sequence record 6994 | Author sequence
TAGTAGTTGGAAGGGCTAATTCACTCCCAAAGAAGACAAGATATCCTTGATCTGTGGATCTACCACACAC
AAGGCTACTTCCCTGATTAGCAGAACTACACACCAGGGCCAGGGGTCAGATATCCACTGACCTTTGGATG
GTGCTACAAGCTAGTACCAGTTGAGCCAGATAAGGTAGAAGAGGCCAATAAAGGAGAGAACACCAGCTTG
TTACACCCTGTGAGCCTGCATGGGATGGATGACCCGGAGAGAGAAGTGTTAGAGTGGAGGTTTGACAGCC
GCCTAGCATTTCATCACGTGGCCCGAGAGCTGCATCCGGAGTACTTCAAGAACTGCTGATATCGAGCTTG
CTACAAGGGACTTTCCGCTGGGGACTTTCCAGGGAGGCGTGGCCTGGGCGGGACTGGGGAGTGGCGAGCC
CTCAGATCCTGCATATAAGCAGCTGCTTTTTGCCTGTACTGGGTCTCTCTGGTTAGACCAGATCTGAGCC
TGGGAGCTCTCTGGCTAACTAGGGAACCCACTGCTTAAGCCTCAATAAAGCTTGCCTTGAGTGCTTCAAG
TAGTGTGTGCCCGTCTGTTGTGTGACTCTGGTAACTAGAGATCCCTCAGACCCTTTTAGTCAGTGTGGAA
AATCTCTAGCAGTGGCGCCCGAACAGGGACTTGAAAGCGAAAGGGAAACCAGAGGAGCTCTCTCGACGCA
GGACTCGGCTTGCTGAAGCGCGCACGGCAAGAGGCGAGGGGCGGCGACTGGTGAGTACGCCAAAAATTTT
GACTAGCGGAGGCTAGAAGGAGAGAGATGGGTGCGAGAGCGTCAGTATTAAGCGGGGGAGAATTAGATCG
CGATGGGAAAAAATTCGGTTAAGGCCAGGGGGAAAGAAAAAATATAAATTAAAACATATAGTATGGGCAA
GCAGGGAGCTAGAACGATTCGCAGTTAATCCTGGCCTGTTAGAAACATCAGAAGGCTGTAGACAAATACT
GGGACAGCTACAACCATCCCTTCAGACAGGATCAGAAGAACTTAGATCATTATATAATACAGTAGCAACC
CTCTATTGTGTGCATCAAAGGATAGAGATAAAAGACACCAAGGAAGCTTTAGACAAGATAGAGGAAGAGC
AAAACAAAAGTAAGACCACCGCACAGCAAGCGGCCGCTGATCTTCAGACCTGGAGGAGGAGATATGAGGG
ACAATTGGAGAAGTGAATTATATAAATATAAAGTAGTAAAAATTGAACCATTAGGAGTAGCACCCACCAA
GGCAAAGAGAAGAGTGGTGCAGAGAGAAAAAAGAGCAGTGGGAATAGGAGCTTTGTTCCTTGGGTTCTTG
GGAGCAGCAGGAAGCACTATGGGCGCAGCCTCAATGACGCTGACGGTACAGGCCAGACAATTATTGTCTG
GTATAGTGCAGCAGCAGAACAATTTGCTGAGGGCTATTGAGGCGCAACAGCATCTGTTGCAACTCACAGT
CTGGGGCATCAAGCAGCTCCAGGCAAGAATCCTGGCTGTGGAAAGATACCTAAAGGATCAACAGCTCCTG
GGGATTTGGGGTTGCTCTGGAAAACTCATTTGCACCACTGCTGTGCCTTGGAATGCTAGTTGGAGTAATA
AATCTCTGGAACAGATTGGAATCACACGACCTGGATGGAGTGGGACAGAGAAATTAACAATTACACAAGC
TTAATACACTCCTTAATTGAAGAATCGCAAAACCAGCAAGAAAAGAATGAACAAGAATTATTGGAATTAG
ATAAATGGGCAAGTTTGTGGAATTGGTTTAACATAACAAATTGGCTGTGGTATATAAAATTATTCATAAT
GATAGTAGGAGGCTTGGTAGGTTTAAGAATAGTTTTTGCTGTACTTTCTATAGTGAATAGAGTTAGGCAG
GGATATTCACCATTATCGTTTCAGACCCACCTCCCAACCCCGAGGGGACCCGACAGGCCCGAAGGAATAG
AAGAAGAAGGTGGAGAGAGAGACAGAGACAGATTCGAGATCTTTACAGTCAAATGAGCCACGTCAGGGAG
CGATGGCACCCGCAGGCGGTATCAACTGATGCAAGTGTTCAAGCGAATCTCAACTCGTTTTTTCCGGTGA
CTCATTCCCGGCCCTGGTTGGCAGCGCTGCACCCTTTAACTTAAACCTCGGCCGGCCGCCCGCCGGGGGC
ACAGAGTGTGCGCCGGGCCGCGCGGCAATTGGTCCCCGCGCCGACCTCCGCCCGCGAGCGCCGCCGCTTC
CCTTCCCCGCCCCGCGTCCCTCCCCCTCGGCCCCGCGCGTCGCCTGTCCTCCGAGCCAGTCGCTGACAGC
CGCGGCGCCGCGAGCTTCTCCTCTCCTCACGAAGATCCTAGAATTCGCTGTCTGCGAGGGCCAGCTGTTG
GGGTGAGTACTCCCTCTCAAAAGCGGGCATGACTTCTGCGCTAAGATTGTCAGTTTCCAAAAACGAGGAG
GATTTGATATTCACCTGGCCCGCGGTGATGCCTTTGAGGGTGGCCGCGTCCATCTGGTCAGAAAAGACAA
TCTTTTTGTTGTCAAGCTTGAGGTGTGGCAGGCTTGAGATCTGGCCATACACTTGAGTGACAATGACATC
CACTTTGCCTTTCTCTCCACAGGTGTCCACTCCCAGGTCCAACTGCGGACTTTCGATATCAAGCTTATCG
ATACCCGTCGACCTCGAGATCCAGGCCTAAGCTTACGCGTCCTAGCGCTACCGGTCGCCACCATGGTGAG
CAAGGGCGAGGAGCTGTTCACCGGGGTGGTGCCCATCCTGGTCGAGCTGGACGGCGACGTAAACGGCCAC
AAGTTCAGCGTGTCCGGCGAGGGCGAGGGCGATGCCACCTACGGCAAGCTGACCCTGAAGTTCATCTGCA
CCACCGGCAAGCTGCCCGTGCCCTGGCCCACCCTCGTGACCACCCTGACCTACGGCGTGCAGTGCTTCAG
CCGCTACCCCGACCACATGAAGCAGCACGACTTCTTCAAGTCCGCCATGCCCGAAGGCTACGTCCAGGAG
CGCACCATCTTCTTCAAGGACGACGGCAACTACAAGACCCGCGCCGAGGTGAAGTTCGAGGGCGACACCC
TGGTGAACCGCATCGAGCTGAAGGGCATCGACTTCAAGGAGGACGGCAACATCCTGGGGCACAAGCTGGA
GTACAACTACAACAGCCACAACGTCTATATCATGGCCGACAAGCAGAAGAACGGCATCAAGGTGAACTTC
AAGATCCGCCACAACATCGAGGACGGCAGCGTGCAGCTCGCCGACCACTACCAGCAGAACACCCCCATCG
GCGACGGCCCCGTGCTGCTGCCCGACAACCACTACCTGAGCACCCAGTCCGCCCTGAGCAAAGACCCCAA
CGAGAAGCGCGATCACATGGTCCTGCTGGAGTTCGTGACCGCCGCCGGGATCACTCTCGGCATGGACGAG
CTGTACAAGTCCGGACTCAGATCTCGACTAGCTAGTAGCTAGCTAGCTAGTCGAGCTCAAGCTTCGAATT
CCCGGGCTGCAGGAATTCCGCCCCCCCCCCCCTAACGTTACTGGCCGAAGCCGCTTGGAATAAGGCCGGT
GTGCGTTTGTCTATATGTTATTTTCCACCATATTGCCGTCTTTTGGCAATGTGAGGGCCCGGAAACCTGG
CCCTGTCTTCTTGACGAGCATTCCTAGGGGTCTTTCCCCTCTCGCCAAAGGAATGCAAGGTCTGTTGAAT
GTCGTGAAGGAAGCAGTTCCTCTGGAAGCTTCTTGAAGACAAACAACGTCTGTAGCGACCCTTTGCAGGC
AGCGGAACCCCCCACCTGGCGACAGGTGCCTCTGCGGCCAAAAGCCACGTGTATAAGATACACCTGCAAA
GGCGGCACAACCCCAGTGCCACGTTGTGAGTTGGATAGTTGTGGAAAGAGTCAAATGGCTCTCCTCAAGC
GTATTCAACAAGGGGCTGAAGGATGCCCAGAAGGTACCCCATTGTATGGGATCTGATCTGGGGCCTCGGT
GCACATGCTTTACATGTGTTTAGTCGAGGTTAAAAAACGTCTAGGCCCCCCGAACCACGGGGACGTGGTT
TTCCTTTGAAAAACACGATGATAATACCATGGCTAGATTAGATAAAAGTAAAGTGATTAACAGCGCATTA
GAGCTGCTTAATGAGGTCGGAATCGAAGGTTTAACAACCCGTAAACTCGCCCAGAAGCTAGGTGTAGAGC
AGCCTACATTGTATTGGCATGTAAAAAATAAGCGGGCTTTGCTCGACGCCTTAGCCATTGAGATGTTAGA
TAGGCACCATACTCACTTTTGCCCTTTAGAAGGGGAAAGCTGGCAAGATTTTTTACGTAATAACGCTAAA
AGTTTTAGATGTGCTTTACTAAGTCATCGCGATGGAGCAAAAGTACATTTAGGTACACGGCCTACAGAAA
AACAGTATGAAACTCTCGAAAATCAATTAGCCTTTTTATGCCAACAAGGTTTTTCACTAGAGAATGCATT
ATATGCACTCAGCGCTGTGGGGCATTTTACTTTAGGTTGCGTATTGGAAGATCAAGAGCATCAAGTCGCT
AAAGAAGAAAGGGAAACACCTACTACTGATAGTATGCCGCCATTATTACGACAAGCTATCGAATTATTTG
ATCACCAAGGTGCAGAGCCAGCCTTCTTATTCGGCCTTGAATTGATCATATGCGGATTAGAAAAACAACT
TAAATGTGAAAGTGGGTCGCCAAAAAAGAAGAGAAAGGTCGACGGCGGTGGTGCTTTGTCTCCTCAGCAC
TCTGCTGTCACTCAAGGAAGTATCATCAAGAACAAGGAGGGCATGGATGCTAAGTCACTAACTGCCTGGT
CCCGGACACTGGTGACCTTCAAGGATGTATTTGTGGACTTCACCAGGGAGGAGTGGAAGCTGCTGGACAC
TGCTCAGCAGATCGTGTACAGAAATGTGATGCTGGAGAACTATAAGAACCTGGTTTCCTTGGGTTATCAG
CTTACTAAGCCAGATGTGATCCTCCGGTTGGAGAAGGGAGAAGAGCCCTGGCTGGTGGAGAGAGAAATTC
ACCAAGAGACCCATCCTGATTCAGAGACTGCATTTGAAATCAAATCATCAGTTTAAGGATCTCGACTAGC
TAGTAGCTAGCTAGCTAGTCGAGCTCAACTTCGAATTCGATGGGACTAGTCATATGATAATCAACCTCTG
GATTACAAAATTTGTGAAAGATTGACTGGTATTCTTAACTATGTTGCTCCTTTTACGCTATGTGGATACG
CTGCTTTAATGCCTTTGTATCATGCTATTGCTTCCCGTATGGCTTTCATTTTCTCCTCCTTGTATAAATC
CTGGTTGCTGTCTCTTTATGAGGAGTTGTGGCCCGTTGTCAGGCAACGTGGCGTGGTGTGCACTGTGTTT
GCTGACGCAACCCCCACTGGTTGGGGCATTGCCACCACCTGTCAGCTCCTTTCCGGGACTTTCGCTTTCC
CCCTCCCTATTGCCACGGCGGAACTCATCGCCGCCTGCCTTGCCCGCTGCTGGACAGGGGCTCGGCTGTT
GGGCACTGACAATTCCGTGGTGTTGTCGGGGAAGCTGACGTCCTTTCCATGGCTGCTCGCCTGTGTTGCC
ACCTGGATTCTGCGCGGGACGTCCTTCTGCTACGTCCCTTCGGCCCTCAATCCAGCGGACCTTCCTTCCC
GCGGCCTGCTGCCGGCTCTGCGGCCTCTTCCGCGTCTTCGCCTTCGCCCTCAGACGAGTCGGATCTCCCT
TTGGGCCGCCTCCCCGCATCGGTACGTATGGCCAGGTACCTTTAAGACCAATGACTTACAAGGCAGCTGT
AGATCTTAGCCACTTTTTAAAAGAAAAGGGGGGACTGGAAGGGCTAATTCACTCCCAACGAAGACAAGAT
CTCGAGTTTACCACTCCCTATCAGTGATAGAGAAAAGTGAAAGTCGAGTTTACCACTCCCTATCAGTGAT
AGAGAAAAGTGAAAGTCGAGTTTACCACTCCCTATCAGTGATAGAGAAAAGTGAAAGTCGAGTTTACCAC
TCCCTATCAGTGATAGAGAAAAGTGAAAGTCGAGTTTACCACTCCCTATCAGTGATAGAGAAAAGTGAAA
GTCGAGTTTACCACTCCCTATCAGTGATAGAGAAAAGTGAAAGTCGAGTTTACCACTCCCTATCAGTGAT
AGAGAAAAGTGAAAGTCGGATCGATCTGCTTTTTGCTTGTACTGGGTCTCTCTGGTTAGACCAGATCTGA
GCCTGGGAGCTCTCTGGCTAACTAGGGAACCCACTGCTTAAGCCTCAATAAAGCTTGCCTTGAGTGCTTC
AAGTAGTGTGTGCCCGTCTGTTGTGTGACTCTGGTAACTAGAGATCCCTCAGACCCTTTTAGTCAGTGTG
GAAAATCTCTAGCAGCATCTAGAATTAATTCCGTGTATTCTATAGTGTCACCTAAATCGTATGTGTATGA
TACATAAGGTTATGTATTAATTGTAGCCGCGTTCTAACGACAATATGTACAAGCCTAATTGTGTAGCATC
TGGCTTACTGAAGCAGACCCTATCATCTCTCTCGTAAACTGCCGTCAGAGTCGGTTTGGTTGGACGAACC
TTCTGAGTTTCTGGTAACGCCGTCCCGCACCCGGAAATGGTCAGCGAACCAATCAGCAGGGTCATCGCTA
GCCAGATCCTCTACGCCGGACGCATCGTGGCCGGCATCACCGGCGCCACAGGTGCGGTTGCTGGCGCCTA
TATCGCCGACATCACCGATGGGGAAGATCGGGCTCGCCACTTCGGGCTCATGAGCGCTTGTTTCGGCGTG
GGTATGGTGGCAGGCCCCGTGGCCGGGGGACTGTTGGGCGCCATCTCCTTGCATGCACCATTCCTTGCGG
CGGCGGTGCTCAACGGCCTCAACCTACTACTGGGCTGCTTCCTAATGCAGGAGTCGCATAAGGGAGAGCG
TCGAATGGTGCACTCTCAGTACAATCTGCTCTGATGCCGCATAGTTAAGCCAGCCCCGACACCCGCCAAC
ACCCGCTGACGCGCCCTGACGGGCTTGTCTGCTCCCGGCATCCGCTTACAGACAAGCTGTGACCGTCTCC
GGGAGCTGCATGTGTCAGAGGTTTTCACCGTCATCACCGAAACGCGCGAGACGAAAGGGCCTCGTGATAC
GCCTATTTTTATAGGTTAATGTCATGATAATAATGGTTTCTTAGACGTCAGGTGGCACTTTTCGGGGAAA
TGTGCGCGGAACCCCTATTTGTTTATTTTTCTAAATACATTCAAATATGTATCCGCTCATGAGACAATAA
CCCTGATAAATGCTTCAATAATATTGAAAAAGGAAGAGTATGAGTATTCAACATTTCCGTGTCGCCCTTA
TTCCCTTTTTTGCGGCATTTTGCCTTCCTGTTTTTGCTCACCCAGAAACGCTGGTGAAAGTAAAAGATGC
TGAAGATCAGTTGGGTGCACGAGTGGGTTACATCGAACTGGATCTCAACAGCGGTAAGATCCTTGAGAGT
TTTCGCCCCGAAGAACGTTTTCCAATGATGAGCACTTTTAAAGTTCTGCTATGTGGCGCGGTATTATCCC
GTATTGACGCCGGGCAAGAGCAACTCGGTCGCCGCATACACTATTCTCAGAATGACTTGGTTGAGTACTC
ACCAGTCACAGAAAAGCATCTTACGGATGGCATGACAGTAAGAGAATTATGCAGTGCTGCCATAACCATG
AGTGATAACACTGCGGCCAACTTACTTCTGACAACGATCGGAGGACCGAAGGAGCTAACCGCTTTTTTGC
ACAACATGGGGGATCATGTAACTCGCCTTGATCGTTGGGAACCGGAGCTGAATGAAGCCATACCAAACGA
CGAGCGTGACACCACGATGCCTGTAGCAATGGCAACAACGTTGCGCAAACTATTAACTGGCGAACTACTT
ACTCTAGCTTCCCGGCAACAATTAATAGACTGGATGGAGGCGGATAAAGTTGCAGGACCACTTCTGCGCT
CGGCCCTTCCGGCTGGCTGGTTTATTGCTGATAAATCTGGAGCCGGTGAGCGTGGGTCTCGCGGTATCAT
TGCAGCACTGGGGCCAGATGGTAAGCCCTCCCGTATCGTAGTTATCTACACGACGGGGAGTCAGGCAACT
ATGGATGAACGAAATAGACAGATCGCTGAGATAGGTGCCTCACTGATTAAGCATTGGTAACTGTCAGACC
AAGTTTACTCATATATACTTTAGATTGATTTAAAACTTCATTTTTAATTTAAAAGGATCTAGGTGAAGAT
CCTTTTTGATAATCTCATGACCAAAATCCCTTAACGTGAGTTTTCGTTCCACTGAGCGTCAGACCCCGTA
GAAAAGATCAAAGGATCTTCTTGAGATCCTTTTTTTCTGCGCGTAATCTGCTGCTTGCAAACAAAAAAAC
CACCGCTACCAGCGGTGGTTTGTTTGCCGGATCAAGAGCTACCAACTCTTTTTCCGAAGGTAACTGGCTT
CAGCAGAGCGCAGATACCAAATACTGTCCTTCTAGTGTAGCCGTAGTTAGGCCACCACTTCAAGAACTCT
GTAGCACCGCCTACATACCTCGCTCTGCTAATCCTGTTACCAGTGGCTGCTGCCAGTGGCGATAAGTCGT
GTCTTACCGGGTTGGACTCAAGACGATAGTTACCGGATAAGGCGCAGCGGTCGGGCTGAACGGGGGGTTC
GTGCACACAGCCCAGCTTGGAGCGAACGACCTACACCGAACTGAGATACCTACAGCGTGAGCATTGAGAA
AGCGCCACGCTTCCCGAAGGGAGAAAGGCGGACAGGTATCCGGTAAGCGGCAGGGTCGGAACAGGAGAGC
GCACGAGGGAGCTTCCAGGGGGAAACGCCTGGTATCTTTATAGTCCTGTCGGGTTTCGCCACCTCTGACT
TGAGCGTCGATTTTTGTGATGCTCGTCAGGGGGGCGGAGCCTATGGAAAAACGCCAGCAACGCGGCCTTT
TTACGGTTCCTGGCCTTTTGCTGGCCTTTTGCTCACATGTTCTTTCCTGCGTTATCCCCTGATTCTGTGG
ATAACCGTATTACCGCCTTTGAGTGAGCTGATACCGCTCGCCGCAGCCGAACGACCGAGCGCAGCGAGTC
AGTGAGCGAGGAAGCGGAAGAGCGCCCAATACGCAAACCGCCTCTCCCCGCGCGTTGGCCGATTCATTAA
TGCAGCTGTGGAATGTGTGTCAGTTAGGGTGTGGAAAGTCCCCAGGCTCCCCAGCAGGCAGAAGTATGCA
AAGCATGCATCTCAATTAGTCAGCAACCAGGTGTGGAAAGTCCCCAGGCTCCCCAGCAGGCAGAAGTATG
CAAAGCATGCATCTCAATTAGTCAGCAACCATAGTCCCGCCCCTAACTCCGCCCATCCCGCCCCTAACTC
CGCCCAGTTCCGCCCATTCTCCGCCCCATGGCTGACTAATTTTTTTTATTTATGCAGAGGCCGAGGCCGC
CTCGGCCTCTGAGCTATTCCAGAAGTAGTGAGGAGGCTTTTTTGGAGGCCTAGGCTTTTGCAAAAAGCTT
GGACACAAGACAGGCTTGCGAGATATGTTTGAGAATACCACTTTATCCCGCGTCAGGGAGAGGCAGTGCG
TAAAAAGACGCGGACTCATGTGAAATACTGGTTTTTAGTGCGCCAGATCTCTATAATCTCGCGCAACCTA
TTTTCCCCTCGAACACTTTTTAAGCCGTAGATAAACAGGCTGGGACACTTCACATGAGCGAAAAATACAT
CGTCACCTGGGACATGTTGCAGATCCATGCACGTAAACTCGCAAGCCGACTGATGCCTTCTGAACAATGG
AAAGGCATTATTGCCGTAAGCCGTGGCGGTCTGTACCGGGTGCGTTACTGGCGCGTGAACTGGGTATTCG
TCATGTCGATACCGTTTGTATTTCCAGCTACGATCACGACAACCAGCGCGAGCTTAAAGTGCTGAAACGC
GCAGAAGGCGATGGCGAAGGCTTCATCGTTATTGATGACCTGGTGGATACCGGTGGTACTGCGGTTGCGA
TTCGTGAAATGTATCCAAAAGCGCACTTTGTCACCATCTTCGCAAAACCGGCTGGTCGTCCGCTGGTTGA
TGACTATGTTGTTGATATCCCGCAAGATACCTGGATTGAACAGCCGTGGGATATGGGCGTCGTATTCGTC
CCGCCAATCTCCGGTCGCTAATCTTTTCAACGCCTGGCACTGCCGGGCGTTGTTCTTTTTAACTTCAGGC
GGGTTACAATAGTTTCCAGTAAGTATTCTGGAGGCTGCATCCATGACACAGGCAAACCTGAGCGAAACCC
TGTTCAAACCCCGCTTTAAACATCCTGAAACCTCGACGCTAGTCCGCCGCTTTAATCACGGCGCACAACC
GCCTGTGCAGTCGGCCCTTGATGGTAAAACCATCCCTCACTGGTATCGCATGATTAACCGTCTGATGTGG
ATCTGGCGCGGCATTGACCCACGCGAAATCCTCGACGTCCAGGCACGTATTGTGATGAGCGATGCCGAAC
GTACCGACGATGATTTATACGATACGGTGATTGGCTACCGTGGCGGCAACTGGATTTATGAGTGGGCCCC
GGATCTTTGTGAAGGAACCTTACTTCTGTGGTGTGACATAATTGGACAAACTACCTACAGAGATTTAAAG
CTCTAAGGTAAATATAAAATTTTTAAGTGTATAATGTGTTAAACTACTGATTCTAATTGTTTGTGTATTT
TAGATTCCAACCTATGGAACTGATGAATGGGAGCAGTGGTGGAATGCCTTTAATGAGGAAAACCTGTTTT
GCTCAGAAGAAATGCCATCTAGTGATGATGAGGCTACTGCTGACTCTCAACATTCTACTCCTCCAAAAAA
GAAGAGAAAGGTAGAAGACCCCAAGGACTTTCCTTCAGAATTGCTAAGTTTTTTGAGTCATGCTGTGTTT
AGTAATAGAACTCTTGCTTGCTTTGCTATTTACACCACAAAGGAAAAAGCTGCACTGCTATACAAGAAAA
TTATGGAAAAATATTCTGTAACCTTTATAAGTAGGCATAACAGTTATAATCATAACATACTGTTTTTTCT
TACTCCACACAGGCATAGAGTGTCTGCTATTAATAACTATGCTCAAAAATTGTGTACCTTTAGCTTTTTA
ATTTGTAAAGGGGTTAATAAGGAATATTTGATGTATAGTGCCTTGACTAGAGATCATAATCAGCCATACC
ACATTTGTAGAGGTTTTACTTGCTTTAAAAAACCTCCCACACCTCCCCCTGAACCTGAAACATAAAATGA
ATGCAATTGTTGTTGTTAACTTGTTTATTGCAGCTTATAATGGTTACAAATAAAGCAATAGCATCACAAA
TTTCACAAATAAAGCATTTTTTTCACTGCATTCTAGTTGTGGTTTGTCCAAACTCATCAATGTATCTTAT
CATGTCTGGATCAACTGGATAACTCAAGCTAACCAAAATCATCCCAAACTTCCCACCCCATACCCTATTA
CCACTGCCAATTACCTAGTGGTTTCATTTACTCTAAACCTGTGATTCCTCTGAATTATTTTCATTTTAAA
GAAATTGTATTTGTTAAATATGTACTACAAACT
Features (pLannotate 1.2.2; 38 found; start..end, strand, type, name):
      7..336     +  CDS            nef (fragment): NEF_HV1BR - Experimental evidence at protein level: Swiss-Prot protein existence level 1. Extracellular Nef protein targets CD4(+) T-lymphocytes for apoptosis by interacting with CXCR4 surface receptors (PubMed:14990729). From Human immunodeficiency virus type 1 group M subtype B (isolate BRU/LAI) (HIV-1).
    384..641     +  LTR            5' LTR (truncated): truncated 5' long terminal repeat (LTR) from HIV-1
    688..813     +  misc_feature   HIV-1 Ψ: packaging signal of human immunodeficiency virus type 1
    797..1160    +  CDS            HIV-1 gag (fragment): gag protein from human immunodeficiency virus 1; gag
   1255..1591    +  ncRNA          RRE: Accession: RF00036 - HIV Rev response element
   1627..1992    +  CDS            env (fragment): ENV_HV1H2 - Experimental evidence at protein level: Swiss-Prot protein existence level 1. [Transmembrane protein gp41]: Acts as a class I viral fusion protein. Under the current model, the protein has at least 3 conformational states: pre-fusion native state, pre-hairpin intermediate state, and post-fusion hairpin state. During fusion of viral and target intracellular membranes, the coiled coil regions (heptad repeats) assume a trimer-of-hairpins structure, positioning the fusion peptide in close proximity to the C-terminal region of the ectodomain. The formation of this structure appears to d
   2383..2612    +  intron         chimeric intron: chimera between introns from adenovirus and immunoglobulin heavy chain genes
   2642..2678    +  misc_feature   MCS (fragment): pBluescript multiple cloning site
   2723..3439    +  CDS            EGFP: EGFP is a basic (constitutively fluorescent) green fluorescent protein published in 1996, derived from Aequorea victoria. It is reported to be a rapidly-maturing weak dimer with moderate acid sensitivity.
   3440..3457    +  misc_feature   MCS (fragment): multiple cloning site
   3481..3501    +  misc_feature   MCS (fragment): multiple cloning site
   3501..3518    +  misc_feature   MCS (fragment): pBluescript multiple cloning site
   3535..4086    +  misc_feature   IRES: internal ribosome entry site (IRES) of the encephalomyocarditis virus (EMCV)
   4093..4708    +  CDS            TetR (fragment): tetracycline repressor TetR; tetR from transposon Tn10; TetR binds to the tetracycline operator tetO to inhibit transcription. This inhibition can be relieved by adding tetracycline or doxycycline.
   4710..4729    +  CDS            SV40 NLS (fragment): nuclear localization signal of SV40 (simian virus 40) large T antigen
   4833..5027    +  CDS            KRAB: Krüppel-associated box (KRAB) transcriptional repression domain from the human zinc finger protein ZNF10 (Margolin et al., 1994)
   5169..5757    +  misc_feature   WPRE: woodchuck hepatitis virus posttranscriptional regulatory element
   5825..5844    +  misc_feature   cPPT/CTS (fragment): central polypurine tract and central termination sequence of HIV-1
   5846..5882    +  LTR            3' LTR (ΔU3) (fragment): self-inactivating 3' long terminal repeat (LTR) from HIV-1
   5895..6165    +  protein_bind   tetracycline response element: contains seven copies of the tetracycline operator tetO tetracycline repressor TetR
   6204..6384    +  LTR            5' LTR (truncated): truncated 5' long terminal repeat (LTR) from HIV-1
   6409..6427    -  promoter       SP6 promoter: promoter for bacteriophage SP6 RNA polymerase
   6655..6934    +  CDS            TcR (fragment): tetracycline efflux protein; tet; confers resistance to tetracycline
   6935..6983    -  misc_feature   bom (fragment): basis of mobility region from pBR322
   7085..7120    -  CDS            rop (fragment): Rop protein, which maintains plasmids at low copy number; rop
   7215..7319    +  promoter       AmpR promoter: bla
   7320..8180    +  CDS            AmpR: β-lactamase; bla; confers resistance to ampicillin, carbenicillin, and related antibiotics
   8351..8939    +  rep_origin     ori: high-copy-number ColE1/pMB1/pBR322/pUC origin of replication
   9122..9178    +  CDS            lacI (fragment): lac repressor; lacI; The lac repressor binds to the lac operator to inhibit transcription in E. coli. This inhibition can be relieved by adding lactose or isopropyl-β-D-thiogalactopyranoside (IPTG).
   9185..9514    +  promoter       SV40 promoter: SV40 enhancer and early promoter
   9714..9833    +  CDS            gpt (fragment): XGPT_ECOLI - Also known as gpp, gxu. Experimental evidence at protein level: Swiss-Prot protein existence level 1. Purine salvage pathway enzyme that catalyzes the transfer of the ribosyl-5-phosphate group from 5-phospho-alpha-D-ribose 1- diphosphate (PRPP) to the N9 position of the 6-oxopurines guanine and xanthine to form the corresponding ribonucleotides GMP (guanosine 5'- monophosphate) and XMP (xanthosine 5'-monophosphate), with the release of PPi. To a lesser extent, also acts on hypoxanthine (PubMed:9100006, PubMed:3886014). Does not ribophosphorylate adenine (PubMed:3886014). From Esch
   9833..10168   +  CDS            gpt (fragment): XGPT_ECOLI - Also known as gpp, gxu. Experimental evidence at protein level: Swiss-Prot protein existence level 1. Purine salvage pathway enzyme that catalyzes the transfer of the ribosyl-5-phosphate group from 5-phospho-alpha-D-ribose 1- diphosphate (PRPP) to the N9 position of the 6-oxopurines guanine and xanthine to form the corresponding ribonucleotides GMP (guanosine 5'- monophosphate) and XMP (xanthosine 5'-monophosphate), with the release of PPi. To a lesser extent, also acts on hypoxanthine (PubMed:9100006, PubMed:3886014). Does not ribophosphorylate adenine (PubMed:3886014). From Esch
  10263..10568   +  CDS            frsA (fragment): FRSA_ECOLI - Also known as yafA. Experimental evidence at protein level: Swiss-Prot protein existence level 1. Catalyzes the hydrolysis of esters (PubMed:15808744). Displays esterase activity toward pNP-butyrate (PubMed:15808744). May stimulate mixed-acid fermentation by acting as a fermentation/respiration switch that down-regulates respiration and up- regulates fermentation rates (PubMed:15169777). From Escherichia coli (strain K12).
  10572..10646   +  CDS            small t antigen (fragment): SV40 (simian virus 40) small t antigen
  10648..10713   +  intron         small t intron: SV40 (simian virus 40) small t antigen intron
  10843..10863   +  CDS            SV40 NLS: nuclear localization signal of SV40 (simian virus 40) large T antigen
  11182..11265   +  CDS            large T antigen (fragment): large T antigen from SV40 (simian virus 40)
  11288..11422   +  polyA_signal   SV40 poly(A) signal: SV40 polyadenylation signal
