[The description below was written by a language model from this plasmid's Addgene catalogue record and pLannotate feature annotations shown in this document.]
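Description:
pLVPRT-tTR-KRAB is a second-generation HIV-1-based lentiviral vector for doxycycline-controlled (Tet-on) expression in mammalian cells. The 11,583 bp plasmid is propagated in E. coli at high copy from a ColE1/pUC-type origin with ampicillin selection (AmpR); the record recommends recombination-deficient strains because of the repeated LTR sequences. The backbone also retains an SV40 promoter–gpt cassette with SV40 small t intron and poly(A) signal, plus pBR322 remnants, outside the viral region.

Between the LTRs the annotation shows the HIV-1 Ψ packaging signal with a gag fragment, the RRE and an env fragment, followed by a bicistronic expression unit. According to the catalogue entry this unit is driven by the human prion promoter. That promoter is not picked up in the feature table, although an unannotated stretch and a chimeric intron lie upstream of EGFP. EGFP is followed by an EMCV IRES and the tTR-KRAB repressor, a fusion of TetR, an SV40 NLS and the KRAB repression domain of ZNF10, and then by WPRE to enhance transcript expression. Seven tetO copies (a tetracycline response element) sit in the self-inactivating ΔU3 3′ LTR, so they are copied into both LTRs of the integrated provirus. Without doxycycline, tTR-KRAB binds tetO and silences nearby promoters through KRAB-mediated repression. Doxycycline releases the repressor and switches expression on.

The vector is used for conditional transgene expression. Alternatively, an H1 promoter–shRNA cassette subcloned from the companion vector pLVTHM gives drug-controllable knockdown. As a second-generation design it requires separate packaging and envelope plasmids.
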