Addgene plasmid #11648: pLVPRT-tTR-KRAB
Purpose: Tet-regulated (Tet-on) lentiviral vector for transgene (hPrion promoter) - OR - shRNA (H1 promoter when subcloned from pLVTHM (Addgene#12247)) - 2nd generation
Depositing lab: Patrick Aebischer & Didier Trono. Depositing organization: Swiss Federal Institute of Technology (EPFL). Publication: A versatile tool for conditional gene expression and knockdown. Szulc J, Wiznerowicz M, Sauvain MO, Trono D, Aebischer P. Nat Methods. 2006 Feb;3(2):109-16. doi: 10.1038/nmeth846 PubMed 16432520.
Backbone
  Vector backbone: None
  Backbone size w/o insert (bp): 11583
  Vector type: Mammalian Expression, Lentiviral
Growth in bacteria
  Bacterial resistance: Ampicillin, 100 μg/mL
  Growth temperature: 37°C
  Growth strain: Stbl3
  Growth instructions: Use Stbl3 or HB101 to reduce chance of recombination. Grow at 37C
  Copy number: High Copy
Gene/Insert
  Gene/Insert name: hPrion, GFP, tTR-KRAB, Tet-on
  Cloning method: Restriction Enzyme
  Sequencing primers: 5′ See map
Terms and licenses: Academic/Nonprofit Terms; Industry Terms: Not Available to Industry
Depositor comments: Transgenes can be expressed from any RNA Pol II promoter as part of bicistronic unit comprising the KRAB-based repressor; tetO sequences are inserted into the vector LTR. Tet-on and Tet-off versions rely on repressors that bind in the absence or the presence of doxycycline, respectively. Addition of Pol III promoter-small hairpin RNA cassette allows for drug-controllable RNA interference (Tet-on shRNA). pLVTHM and packaging plasmid for this system are also available at Addgene http://www.addgene.org/rnaitools Please visit Trono lab website http://tronolab.epfl.ch to see frequently asked questions on cloning strategies and packaging.
How to cite: pLVPRT-tTR-KRAB was a gift from Patrick Aebischer & Didier Trono (Addgene plasmid # 11648 ; http://n2t.net/addgene:11648 ; RRID:Addgene_11648)
