>Addgene plasmid #11648 | pLVPRT-tTR-KRAB | addgene partial sequence | sequence record 18473 | EGFP-N 5'-CGTCGCCGTCCAGCTCGACCAG-3'
TGCTCACCATGGTGGCGACCGGTAGCGCTAGGACGCGTAAGCTTAGGCCTGGATTCGAGGTCGACGGTAT
CGATAAGCTTGATATCGAATTCCTGCAGTTGGACCTGGGAGTGGACACCTGTGGAGAGAAAGGCAAAGTG
GATGTCATTGTCACTCAAGTGTATGGCCAGATCTCAAGCCTGCCACACCTCAAGCTTGACAACAAAAAGA
TTGTCTTTTCTGACCAGATGGACGCGGCCACCCTCAAAGGCATCACCGCGGGCCAGGTGAATATCAAATC
CTCCTCGTTTTTGGAAACTGACAATCTTAGCGCAGAAGTCATGCCCGCTTTTGAGAGGGAGTACTCACCC
CAACAGCTGGCCCTC
