>Addgene plasmid #11648 | pLVPRT-tTR-KRAB | addgene partial sequence | sequence record 18474 | IRES-F 5'-TGGCTCTCCTCAAGCGTATT-3'
CCATTGTATGGGATCTGATCTGGGGCCTCGGTGCACATGCTTTACATGTGTTTAGTCGAGGTTAAAAAAC
GTCTAGGCCCCCCGAACCACGGGGACGTGGTTTTCCTTTGAAAAACACGATGATAATACCATGGCTAGAT
TAGATAAAAGTAAAGTGATTAACAGCGCATTAGAGCTGCTTAATGAGGTCGGAATCGAAGGTTTAACAAC
CCGTAAACTCGCCCAGAAGCTAGGTGTAGAGCAGCCTACATTGTATTGGCATGTAAAAAATAAGCGGGCT
TTGCTCGACGCCTTAGCCATTGAGATGTTAGATAGGCACCATACTCACTTTTGCCCTTTAGAAGGGGAAA
GCTGGCAAGATTTTTTACGTAATAACGCTAAAAGTTTTAGATGTGCTTTACTAAGTCATCGCGATGGAGC
AAAAGTACATTTAGGTACACGGCCTACAGAAAAACAGTATGAAACTCTCGAAAATCAATTAGCCTTTTTA
TGCCAACAAGGTTTTTCACTAGAGAATGCATTATATGCACTCAGCGCTGTGGGGCATTTTACTTTAGGTT
GCGTATTGGAAGATCAAGAGCATCAAGTCGCTAAAAGAAGAAAGGGAAACACCTACTACTGATAG
